>Addgene plasmid #233507 | [#GS7-LV] DsRed GFP TEVp Zeo Switch - Recipient | addgene full sequence | sequence record 468603 | Addgene NGS Result
TTGAGATCCTTTTTTTCTGCGCGTAATCTGCTGCTTGCAAACAAAAAAACCACCGCTACCAGCGGTGGTT
TGTTTGCCGGATCAAGAGCTACCAACTCTTTTTCCGAAGGTAACTGGCTTCAGCAGAGCGCAGATACCAA
ATACTGTTCTTCTAGTGTAGCCGTAGTTAGGCCACCACTTCAAGAACTCTGTAGCACCGCCTACATACCT
CGCTCTGCTAATCCTGTTACCAGTGGCTGCTGCCAGTGGCGATAAGTCGTGTCTTACCGGGTTGGACTCA
AGACGATAGTTACCGGATAAGGCGCAGCGGTCGGGCTGAACGGGGGGTTCGTGCACACAGCCCAGCTTGG
AGCGAACGACCTACACCGAACTGAGATACCTACAGCGTGAGCTATGAGAAAGCGCCACGCTTCCCGAAGG
GAGAAAGGCGGACAGGTATCCGGTAAGCGGCAGGGTCGGAACAGGAGAGCGCACGAGGGAGCTTCCAGGG
GGAAACGCCTGGTATCTTTATAGTCCTGTCGGGTTTCGCCACCTCTGACTTGAGCGTCGATTTTTGTGAT
GCTCGTCAGGGGGGCGGAGCCTATGGAAAAACGCCAGCAACGCGGCCTTTTTACGGTTCCTGGCCTTTTG
CTGGCCTTTTGCTCACATGTTCTTTCCTGCGTTATCCCCTGATTCTGTGGATAACCGTATTACCGCCTTT
GAGTGAGCTGATACCGCTCGCCGCAGCCGAACGACCGAGCGCAGCGAGTCAGTGAGCGAGGAAGCGGAAG
AGCGCCCAATACGCAAACCGCCTCTCCCCGCGCGTTGGCCGATTCATTAATGCAGCTGGCACGACAGGTT
TCCCGACTGGAAAGCGGGCAGTGAGCGCAACGCAATTAATGTGAGTTAGCTCACTCATTAGGCACCCCAG
GCTTTACACTTTATGCTTCCGGCTCGTATGTTGTGTGGAATTGTGAGCGGATAACAATTTCACACAGGAA
ACAGCTATGACCATGATTACGCCAAGCGCGCAATTAACCCTCACTAAAGGGAACAAAAGCTGGAGCTGCA
AGCTTAATGTAGTCTTATGCAATACTCTTGTAGTCTTGCAACATGGTAACGATGAGTTAGCAACATGCCT
TACAAGGAGAGAAAAAGCACCGTGCATGCCGATTGGTGGAAGTAAGGTGGTACGATCGTGCCTTATTAGG
AAGGCAACAGACGGGTCTGACATGGATTGGACGAACCACTGAATTGCCGCATTGCAGAGATATTGTATTT
AAGTGCCTAGCTCGATACATAAACGGGTCTCTCTGGTTAGACCAGATCTGAGCCTGGGAGCTCTCTGGCT
AACTAGGGAACCCACTGCTTAAGCCTCAATAAAGCTTGCCTTGAGTGCTTCAAGTAGTGTGTGCCCGTCT
GTTGTGTGACTCTGGTAACTAGAGATCCCTCAGACCCTTTTAGTCAGTGTGGAAAATCTCTAGCAGTGGC
GCCCGAACAGGGACTTGAAAGCGAAAGGGAAACCAGAGGAGCTCTCTCGACGCAGGACTCGGCTTGCTGA
AGCGCGCACGGCAAGAGGCGAGGGGCGGCGACTGGTGAGTACGCCAAAAATTTTGACTAGCGGAGGCTAG
AAGGAGAGAGATGGGTGCGAGAGCGTCAGTATTAAGCGGGGGAGAATTAGATCGCGATGGGAAAAAATTC
GGTTAAGGCCAGGGGGAAAGAAAAAATATAAATTAAAACATATAGTATGGGCAAGCAGGGAGCTAGAACG
ATTCGCAGTTAATCCTGGCCTGTTAGAAACATCAGAAGGCTGTAGACAAATACTGGGACAGCTACAACCA
TCCCTTCAGACAGGATCAGAAGAACTTAGATCATTATATAATACAGTAGCAACCCTCTATTGTGTGCATC
AAAGGATAGAGATAAAAGACACCAAGGAAGCTTTAGACAAGATAGAGGAAGAGCAAAACAAAAGTAAGAC
CACCGCACAGCAAGCGGCCGCTGATCTTCAGACCTGGAGGAGGAGATATGAGGGACAATTGGAGAAGTGA
ATTATATAAATATAAAGTAGTAAAAATTGAACCATTAGGAGTAGCACCCACCAAGGCAAAGAGAAGAGTG
GTGCAGAGAGAAAAAAGAGCAGTGGGAATAGGAGCTTTGTTCCTTGGGTTCTTGGGAGCAGCAGGAAGCA
CTATGGGCGCAGCGTCAATGACGCTGACGGTACAGGCCAGACAATTATTGTCTGGTATAGTGCAGCAGCA
GAACAATTTGCTGAGGGCTATTGAGGCGCAACAGCATCTGTTGCAACTCACAGTCTGGGGCATCAAGCAG
CTCCAGGCAAGAATCCTGGCTGTGGAAAGATACCTAAAGGATCAACAGCTCCTGGGGATTTGGGGTTGCT
CTGGAAAACTCATTTGCACCACTGCTGTGCCTTGGAATGCTAGTTGGAGTAATAAATCTCTGGAACAGAT
TTGGAATCACACGACCTGGATGGAGTGGGACAGAGAAATTAACAATTACACAAGCTTAATACACTCCTTA
ATTGAAGAATCGCAAAACCAGCAAGAAAAGAATGAACAAGAATTATTGGAATTAGATAAATGGGCAAGTT
TGTGGAATTGGTTTAACATAACAAATTGGCTGTGGTATATAAAATTATTCATAATGATAGTAGGAGGCTT
GGTAGGTTTAAGAATAGTTTTTGCTGTACTTTCTATAGTGAATAGAGTTAGGCAGGGATATTCACCATTA
TCGTTTCAGACCCACCTCCCAACCCCGAGGGGACCCGACAGGCCCGAAGGAATAGAAGAAGAAGGTGGAG
AGAGAGACAGAGACAGATCCATTCGATTAGTGAACGGATCTCGACGGTATCGGTTAACTTTTAAAAGAAA
AGGGGGGATTGGGGGGTACAGTGCAGGGGAAAGAATAGTAGACATAATAGCAACAGACATACAAACTAAA
GAATTACAAAAACAAATTACAAAATTCAAAATTTTATCGATAAGCTTGGGAGTTCCGCGTTACATAACTT
ACGGTAAATGGCCCGCCTGGCTGACCGCCCAACGACCCCCGCCCATTGACGTCAATAATGACGTATGTTC
CCATAGTAACGCCAATAGGGACTTTCCATTGACGTCAATGGGTGGAGTATTTACGGTAAACTGCCCACTT
GGCAGTACATCAAGTGTATCATATGCCAAGTACGCCCCCTATTGACGTCAATGACGGTAAATGGCCCGCC
TGGCATTATGCCCAGTACATGACCTTATGGGACTTTCCTACTTGGCAGTACATCTACGTATTAGTCATCG
CTATTACCATGGTGATGCGGTTTTGGCAGTACATCAATGGGCGTGGATAGCGGTTTGACTCACGGGGATT
TCCAAGTCTCCACCCCATTGACGTCAATGGGAGTTTGTTTTGGCACCAAAATCAACGGGACTTTCCAAAA
TGTCGTAACAACTCCGCCCCATTGACGCAAATGGGCGGTAGGCGTGTACGGTGGGAGGTCTATATAAGCA
GAGCTCTCCCTATCAGTGATAGAGATCTCCCTATCAGTGATAGAGATCGTCGACTAGTCCAGTGTGGTGG
AATTCTGCAGATATCAACAAGTTTGTACAAAAAAGCAGGCTTTAAAGGAACCAATTCAGTCGACTGGATC
CGGTACCATAACTTCGTATAGCATACATTATACGAAGTTATAATTCTGCAGATATCCAGCACAGTGGCGG
CCACCATGGATAGCACTGAGAACGTCATCAAGCCCTTCATGCGCTTCAAGGTGCACATGGAGGGCTCCGT
GAACGGCCACGAGTTCGAGATCGAGGGCGAGGGCGAGGGCAAGCCCTACGAGGGCACCCAGACCGCCAAG
CTGCAGGTGACCAAGGGCGGCCCCCTGCCCTTCGCCTGGGACATCCTGTCCCCCCAGTTCCAGTACGGCT
CCAAGGTGTACGTGAAGCACCCCGCCGACATCCCCGACTACAAGAAGCTGTCCTTCCCCGAGGGCTTCAA
GTGGGAGCGCGTGATGAACTTCGAGGACGGCGGCGTGGTGACCGTGACCCAGGACTCCTCCCTGCAGGAC
GGCACCTTCATCTACCACGTGAAGTTCATCGGCGTGAACTTCCCCTCCGACGGCCCCGTAATGCAGAAGA
AGACTCTGGGCTGGGAGCCCTCCACCGAGCGCCTGTACCCCCGCGACGGCGTGCTGAAGGGCGAGATCCA
CAAGGCGCTGAAGCTGAAGGGCGGCGGCCACTACCTGGTGGAGTTCAAGTCAATCTACATGGCCAAGAAG
CCCGTGAAGCTGCCCGGCTACTACTACGTGGACTCCAAGCTGGACATCACCTCCCACAACGAGGACTACA
CCGTGGTGGAGCAGTACGAGCGCGCCGAGGCCCGCCACCACCTGTTCCAGTAGAGCTAGCTGAATAAGGC
CGCTCGAATAACTTCGTATAGCATACATTATACGAAGTTATTCGAGTCTAGAGGGCCCGTTAGATCTCTC
GAGGTTAACGAATTCGACTACGCCACCATGGTGAGCAAGGGCGAGGAGCTGTTCACCGGGGTGGTGCCCA
TCCTGGTCGAGCTGGACGGCGACGTAAACGGCCACAAGTTCAGCGTGTCCGGCGAGGGCGAGGGCGATGC
CACCTACGGCAAGCTGACCCTGAAGTTCATCTGCACCACCGGCAAGCTGCCCGTGCCCTGGCCCACCCTC
GTGACCACCCTGACCTACGGCGTGCAGTGCTTCAGCCGCTACCCCGACCACATGAAGCAGCACGACTTCT
TCAAGTCCGCCATGCCCGAAGGCTACGTCCAGGAGCGCACCATCTTCTTCAAGGACGACGGCAACTACAA
GACCCGCGCCGAGGTGAAGTTCGAGGGCGACACCCTGGTGAACCGCATCGAGCTGAAGGGCATCGACTTC
AAGGAGGACGGCAACATCCTGGGGCACAAGCTGGAGTACAACTACAACAGCCACAACGTCTATATCATGG
CCGACAAGCAGAAGAACGGCATCAAGGTGAACTTCAAGATCCGCCACAACATCGAGGACGGCAGCGTGCA
GCTCGCCGACCACTACCAGCAGAACACCCCCATCGGCGACGGCCCCGTGCTGCTGCCCGACAACCACTAC
CTGAGCACCCAGTCCGCCCTGAGCAAAGACCCCAACGAGAAGCGCGATCACATGGTCCTGCTGGAGTTCG
TGACCGCCGCCGGGATCACTCTCGGCATGGACGAGCTGTACAAGCGAATTCGCGGCCGCACTCGAGATAT
CTAGACCCAGCTTTCTTGTACAAAGTGGTTGATATCCAGCACAGTGGCGGCCGCTCGACAATCAACCTCT
GGATTACAAAATTTGTGAAAGATTGACTGGTATTCTTAACTATGTTGCTCCTTTTACGCTATGTGGATAC
GCTGCTTTAATGCCTTTGTATCATGCTATTGCTTCCCGTATGGCTTTCATTTTCTCCTCCTTGTATAAAT
CCTGGTTGCTGTCTCTTTATGAGGAGTTGTGGCCCGTTGTCAGGCAACGTGGCGTGGTGTGCACTGTGTT
TGCTGACGCAACCCCCACTGGTTGGGGCATTGCCACCACCTGTCAGCTCCTTTCCGGGACTTTCGCTTTC
CCCCTCCCTATTGCCACGGCGGAACTCATCGCCGCCTGCCTTGCCCGCTGCTGGACAGGGGCTCGGCTGT
TGGGCACTGACAATTCCGTGGTGTTGTCGGGGAAGCTGACGTCCTTTCCATGGCTGCTCGCCTGTGTTGC
CACCTGGATTCTGCGCGGGACGTCCTTCTGCTACGTCCCTTCGGCCCTCAATCCAGCGGACCTTCCTTCC
CGCGGCCTGCTGCCGGCTCTGCGGCCTCTTCCGCGTCTTCGCCTTCGCCCTCAGACGAGTCGGATCTCCC
TTTGGGCCGCCTCCCCGCCTGGAATTCTGCAGATATCCGGTTAGTAATGAGTTTGGAATTAATTCTGTGG
AATGTGTGTCAGTTAGGGTGTGGAAAGTCCCCAGGCTCCCCAGCAGGCAGAAGTATGCAAAGCATGCATC
TCAATTAGTCAGCAACCAGGTGTGGAAAGTCCCCAGGCTCCCCAGCAGGCAGAAGTATGCAAAGCATGCA
TCTCAATTAGTCAGCAACCATAGTCCCGCCCCTAACTCCGCCCATCCCGCCCCTAACTCCGCCCAGTTCC
GCCCATTCTCCGCCCCATGGCTGACTAATTTTTTTTATTTATGCAGAGGCCGAGGCCGCCTCTGCCTCTG
AGCTATTCCAGAAGTAGTGAGGAGGCTTTTTTGGAGGCCTAGGCTTTTGCAAAAAGCTCCCCCTGTTGAC
AATTAATCATCGGCATAGTATATCGGCATAGTATAATACGACAAGGTGAGGAACTAAACCATGGCCAAGT
TGACCAGTGCCGTTCCGGTGCTCACCGCGCGCGACGTCGCCGGAGCGGTCGAGTTCTGGACCGACCGGCT
CGGGTTCTCCCGGGACTTCGTGGAGGACGACTTCGCCGGTGTGGTCCGGGACGACGTGACCCTGTTCATC
AGCGCGGTCCAGGACCAGGTGGTGCCGGACAACACCCTGGCCTGGGTGTGGGTGCGCGGCCTGGACGAGC
TGTACGCCGAGTGGTCGGAGGTCGTGTCCACGAACTTCCGGGACGCCTCCGGGCCGGCCATGACCGAGAT
CGGCGAGCAGCCGTGGGGGCGGGAGTTCGCCCTGCGCGACCCGGCCGGCAACTGCGTGCACTTCGTGGCC
GAGGAGCAGGACGGATCCGGAGTGAAACAGACTTTGAATTTTGACCTTCTCAAGTTGGCGGGAGACGTGG
AGTCCAACCCAGGGCCCATGGGAGAAAGCTTGTTTAAGGGGCCGCGTGATTACAACCCGATATCGAGCAC
CATTTGTCATTTGACGAATGAATCTGATGGGCACACAACATCGTTGTATGGTATTGGATTTGGTCCCTTC
ATCATTACAAACAAGCACTTGTTTAGAAGAAATAATGGAACACTGTTGGTCCAATCACTACATGGTGTAT
TCAAGGTCAAGAACACCACGACTTTGCAACAACACCTCATTGATGGGAGGGACATGATAATTATTCGCAT
GCCTAAGGATTTCCCACCATTTCCTCAAAAGCTGAAATTTAGAGAGCCACAAAGGGAAGAGCGCATATGT
CTTGTGACAACCAACTTCCAAACTAAGAGCATGTCTAGCATGGTGTCAGACACTAGTTGCACATTCCCTT
CATCTGATGGCATATTCTGGAAGCATTGGATTCAAACCAAGGATGGGCAGTGTGGCAGTCCATTAGTATC
AACTAGAGATGGGTTCATTGTTGGTATACACTCAGCATCGAATTTCACCAACACAAACAATTATTTCACA
AGCGTGCCGAAAAACTTCATGGAATTGTTGACAAATCAGGAGGCGCAGCAGTGGGTTAGTGGTTGGCGAT
TAAATGCTGACTCAGTATTGTGGGGGGGCCATAAAGTTTTCATGGTGAAACCTGAAGAGCCTTTTCAGCC
AGTTAAGGAAGCGACTCAACTCATGAATCGTCGTCGCCGTCGCTGAATTTAAATGGTACCTTTAAGACCA
ATGACTTACAAGGCAGCTGTAGATCTTAGCCACTTTTTAAAAGAAAAGGGGGGACTGGAAGGGCTAGCTC
ACTCCCAACGAAGACAAGATCTGCTTTTTGCTTGTACTGGGTCTCTCTGGTTAGACCAGATCTGAGCCTG
GGAGCTCTCTGGCTAACTAGGGAACCCACTGCTTAAGCCTCAATAAAGCTTGCCTTGAGTGCTTCAAGTA
GTGTGTGCCCGTCTGTTGTGTGACTCTGGTAACTAGAGATCCCTCAGACCCTTTTAGTCAGTGTGGAAAA
TCTCTAGCAGTAGTAGTTCATGTCATCTTATTATTCAGTATTTATAACTTGCAAAGAAATGAATATCAGA
GAGTGAGAGGAACTTGTTTATTGCAGCTTATAATGGTTACAAATAAAGCAATAGCATCACAAATTTCACA
AATAAAGCATTTTTTTCACTGCATTCTAGTTGTGGTTTGTCCAAACTCATCAATGTATCTTATCATGTCT
GGCTCTAGCTATCCCGCCCCTAACTCCGCCCATCCCGCCCCTAACTCCGCCCAGTTCCGCCCATTCTCCG
CCCCATGGCTGACTAATTTTTTTTATTTATGCAGAGGCCGAGGCCGCCAAAATCCCTTAACGTGAGTTTT
CGTTCCACTGAGCGTCAGACCCCGTAGAAAAGATCAAAGGATCTTC
Features (pLannotate 1.2.2; 33 found; start..end, strand, type, name):
      1..589     +  rep_origin     ori: high-copy-number ColE1/pMB1/pBR322/pUC origin of replication
    772..864     +  CDS            lacI (fragment): lac repressor; lacI; The lac repressor binds to the lac operator to inhibit transcription in E. coli. This inhibition can be relieved by adding lactose or isopropyl-β-D-thiogalactopyranoside (IPTG).
    877..898     +  protein_bind   CAP binding site: CAP binding activates transcription in the presence of cAMP. E. coli catabolite activator protein
    913..943     +  promoter       lac promoter: promoter for the E. coli lac operon
    951..967     +  protein_bind   lac operator: The lac repressor binds to the lac operator to inhibit transcription in E. coli. This inhibition can be relieved by adding lactose or isopropyl-β-D-thiogalactopyranoside (IPTG). lac repressor encoded by lacI
   1012..1030    +  promoter       T3 promoter: promoter for bacteriophage T3 RNA polymerase
   1058..1284    +  promoter       RSV promoter: Rous sarcoma virus enhancer/promoter
   1285..1465    +  LTR            5' LTR (truncated): truncated 5' long terminal repeat (LTR) from HIV-1
   1512..1637    +  misc_feature   HIV-1 Ψ: packaging signal of human immunodeficiency virus type 1
   1621..1984    +  CDS            HIV-1 gag (fragment): gag protein from human immunodeficiency virus 1; gag
   2130..2363    +  misc_feature   RRE: The Rev response element (RRE) of HIV-1 allows for Rev-dependent mRNA export from the nucleus to the cytoplasm.
   2740..2840    +  CDS            Rev (fragment): human immunodeficiency virus 1 (HIV-1) Rev protein; rev; enhances nuclear export of unspliced and incompletely spliced viral mRNAs
   2859..2975    +  misc_feature   cPPT/CTS: central polypurine tract and central termination sequence of HIV-1
   2998..3301    +  enhancer       CMV enhancer: human cytomegalovirus immediate early enhancer
   3302..3505    +  promoter       CMV promoter: human cytomegalovirus (CMV) immediate early promoter
   3507..3526    +  promoter       PLtetO-1 promoter (fragment): modified phage lambda PL promoter with tet operator sites (Lutz and Bujard, 1997)
   3528..3547    +  promoter       PLtetO-1 promoter (fragment): modified phage lambda PL promoter with tet operator sites (Lutz and Bujard, 1997)
   3587..3611    +  protein_bind   attB1: mutant version of attB; recombination site for the Gateway® BP reaction BP Clonase™
   3648..3681    +  protein_bind   loxP: Cre-mediated recombination occurs in the 8-bp core sequence (GCATACAT). Cre recombinase
   3716..4393    +  CDS            DsRed-Express2: noncytotoxic tetrameric variant of DsRed fluorescent protein (Strack et al., 2008) mammalian codon-optimized
   4418..4451    +  protein_bind   loxP: Cre-mediated recombination occurs in the 8-bp core sequence (GCATACAT). Cre recombinase
   4508..5224    +  CDS            EGFP: EGFP is a basic (constitutively fluorescent) green fluorescent protein published in 1996, derived from Aequorea victoria. It is reported to be a rapidly-maturing weak dimer with moderate acid sensitivity.
   5255..5279    -  protein_bind   attB2: mutant version of attB; recombination site for the Gateway® BP reaction BP Clonase™
   5310..5898    +  misc_feature   WPRE: woodchuck hepatitis virus posttranscriptional regulatory element
   5954..6283    +  promoter       SV40 promoter: SV40 enhancer and early promoter
   6295..6342    +  promoter       EM7 promoter: synthetic bacterial promoter&nbsp
   6361..6732    +  CDS            ble: BLE_STRHI - Experimental evidence at protein level: Swiss-Prot protein existence level 1. Binding protein with a strong affinity to the bleomycin family of antibiotics. From Streptoalloteichus hindustanus.
   6742..6807    +  CDS            F2A: 2A peptide from foot-and-mouth disease virus polyprotein Eukaryotic ribosomes fail to insert a peptide bond between the Gly and Pro residues, yielding separate polypeptides.
   6811..7518    +  CDS            TEV protease: tobacco etch virus protease (Kapust et al., 2001)
   7546..7683    +  CDS            nef (fragment): NEF_HV1LA - Experimental evidence at protein level: Swiss-Prot protein existence level 1. Extracellular Nef protein targets CD4(+) T-lymphocytes for apoptosis by interacting with CXCR4 surface receptors. From Human immunodeficiency virus type 1 group M subtype B (isolate Lai) (HIV-1).
   7669..7849    +  LTR            5' LTR (truncated): truncated 5' long terminal repeat (LTR) from HIV-1
   7921..8042    +  polyA_signal   SV40 poly(A) signal: SV40 polyadenylation signal
   8062..8168    +  promoter       SV40 promoter (fragment): SV40 early promoter
