[The description below was written by a language model from this plasmid's Addgene catalogue record and pLannotate feature annotations shown in this document.]
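Description:
[#GS7-LV] DsRed GFP TEVp Zeo Switch - Recipient is a third-generation-style HIV-1 lentiviral transfer plasmid built on a pLenti CMV/TO Zeo DEST backbone and derived in part from a CMV-loxP-DsRed-loxP-eGFP reporter plasmid. It replicates in E. coli from a high-copy ColE1/pUC origin. No ampicillin marker is annotated, and bacterial selection relies on the bleomycin/Zeocin resistance gene (ble) driven by the EM7 promoter. The same gene sits behind the SV40 early promoter to allow Zeocin selection of transduced mammalian cells. The viral framework comprises an RSV promoter fused to a truncated 5' LTR, the Ψ packaging signal with a gag fragment, RRE, cPPT/CTS, WPRE and a truncated downstream LTR followed by an SV40 poly(A) signal.

The payload is a Cre-dependent colour switch. A CMV enhancer/promoter carrying tet operator sites (CMV/TO), flanked downstream by Gateway attB1/attB2 scars, drives a loxP-flanked DsRed-Express2 coding sequence followed by EGFP. Cells are expected to fluoresce red until Cre recombinase excises the floxed DsRed cassette, which places EGFP directly under the promoter and converts them permanently to green. In the selection cassette, ble is linked through an F2A ribosome-skipping peptide to TEV protease, so Zeocin-resistant cells also express the protease as a separate polypeptide.

The record describes this as the recipient-cell component of the MitoTRACER genetic reporter, from a study of nerve-to-cancer mitochondrial transfer. It does not spell out how TEV protease and Cre activity are coupled; presumably a partner donor-cell construct supplies the Cre component that TEV protease acts on.
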