Addgene plasmid #233507: [#GS7-LV] DsRed GFP TEVp Zeo Switch - Recipient
Purpose: Lentiviral construct for the MitoTRACER genetic reporter to be expressed in the recipient cells
Depositing lab: Simon Grelet. Depositing organization: University of South Alabama, Mitchell Cancer Institute. Publication: Nerve-to-cancer transfer of mitochondria during cancer metastasis. Hoover G, Gilbert S, Curley O, Obellianne C, Lin MT, Hixson W, Pierce TW, Andrews JF, Alexeyev MF, Ding Y, Bu P, Behbod F, Medina D, Chang JT, Ayala G, Grelet S. Nature. 2025 Jun 25. doi: 10.1038/s41586-025-09176-8. PubMed 40562940.
Backbone
  Vector backbone: pLenti CMV/TO Zeo DEST (644-1)
  Backbone manufacturer: Modifed from CMV-loxp-DsRed-loxp-eGFP, Daniele Gilkes, Addgene #141148
  Vector type: Mammalian Expression, Lentiviral, Synthetic Biology
  Selectable markers: Zeocin
Growth in bacteria
  Bacterial resistance: Bleocin (Zeocin), 50 μg/mL
  Growth temperature: 30°C
  Growth strain: NEB Stable
  Copy number: High Copy
Gene/Insert
  Gene/Insert name: DsRed loxP eGFP
  Species: Synthetic
  Cloning method: Gibson Cloning
  Sequencing primers: 5′ Nanopore
Resource information
  A portion of this plasmid was derived from a plasmid made by: Plasmid derived from Addgene #141148 and #99610
Terms and licenses: Academic/Nonprofit Terms; Industry Terms: Not Available to Industry
How to cite: [#GS7-LV] DsRed GFP TEVp Zeo Switch - Recipient was a gift from Simon Grelet (Addgene plasmid # 233507 ; http://n2t.net/addgene:233507 ; RRID:Addgene_233507)
